Addgene plasmid #126394: pGWB14-LYX176
Purpose: With a Nicotiana benthamiana transcription factor in PGWB14 backbone, for Agrobacterium mediated transient or stable expression corresponding transcription factor fused with a C-terminal HA tag.
Depositing lab: Silin Zhong. Depositing organization: Chinese University of Hong Kong.
Backbone
  Vector backbone: pGWB14
  Vector type: Plant Expression
  Selectable markers: Hygromycin
Growth in bacteria
  Bacterial resistance: Kanamycin, 50 μg/mL
  Growth temperature: 37°C
  Growth strain: DH5alpha
  Copy number: Low Copy
Gene/Insert
  Gene/Insert name: Niben101Scf00683g00003.1
  Species: Nicotiana benthamiana
  Promoter: CaMV 35S
  Tag / fusion protein: HA (C terminal on insert)
  Cloning method: Gibson Cloning
Terms and licenses: Academic/Nonprofit Terms; Industry Terms: Not Available to Industry
How to cite: pGWB14-LYX176 was a gift from Silin Zhong (Addgene plasmid # 126394 ; http://n2t.net/addgene:126394 ; RRID:Addgene_126394)
