[The description below was written by a language model from this plasmid's Addgene catalogue record and pLannotate feature annotations shown in this document.]
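Description:
pGWB14-LYX176 is a plant binary expression vector built on the pGWB14 backbone for Agrobacterium-mediated transient or stable expression of a Nicotiana benthamiana transcription factor (gene model Niben101Scf00683g00003.1) carrying a C-terminal HA tag. The backbone is a low-copy, broad-host-range IncP-type replicon. The feature table shows oriV with its trans-acting replication protein trfA, plus oriT and traJ for mobilisation, so the plasmid can be maintained in both E. coli and Agrobacterium. Bacterial selection is by kanamycin (KanR, aphA-3). Several backbone remnants are also annotated, including an IS1 element, partial tetracycline-resistance genes and a ColE1 origin fragment.

Between the nopaline-type right and left T-DNA borders lie three cassettes. The main one places a CaMV 35S promoter upstream of the insert, which is flanked by attB1 and attB2 Gateway sites and followed by a 3xHA tag and NOS terminator. The record lists Gibson assembly as the cloning method. The annotation software matched part of the insert to a rice WRKY24 protein, suggesting that the encoded factor belongs to the WRKY family, although the catalogue entry does not say so. A second cassette, not mentioned in the catalogue fields, expresses the tomato bushy stunt virus P19 silencing suppressor from a 35S promoter with a CaMV poly(A) signal. P19 binds siRNAs and is commonly co-expressed to boost transient expression in leaf infiltration. The third cassette, in reverse orientation, drives the hygromycin phosphotransferase gene from 35S with a NOS terminator, allowing selection of stable plant transformants. The HA epitope allows immunodetection or immunoprecipitation of the expressed transcription factor.
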