Features (pLannotate 1.2.2; 36 found; start..end, strand, type, name):
      3..89      -  CDS            traI (fragment): TRAI6_ECOLX - Experimental evidence at protein level: Swiss-Prot protein existence level 1. The initiation process of transfer DNA synthesis requires the interaction of at least three plasmid-specific components (TraH, I, and J) at the transfer origin resulting in the assembly of a specialised nucleoprotein complex - the relaxosome. Site- and strand-specific cleavage at the transfer origin is dependent on TraI and TraJ. From Escherichia coli.
    127..498     -  CDS            traJ: oriT-recognizing protein; traJ
    531..640     -  oriT           oriT: incP origin of transfer
    772..962     +  rep_origin     ori (fragment): high-copy-number ColE1/pMB1/pBR322/pUC origin of replication
   1321..1971    -  CDS            TetR: tetracycline resistance regulatory protein; tetR
   2077..2326    +  CDS            TcR (fragment): tetracycline efflux protein; tetA; confers resistance to tetracycline
   2436..2460    -  misc_feature   RB T-DNA repeat: right border repeat from nopaline C58 T-DNA
   2490..2508    +  misc_feature   MCS (fragment): pUC18/19 multiple cloning site
   2559..2904    +  promoter       CaMV 35S promoter: strong constitutive promoter from cauliflower mosaic virus
   2856..2902    +  promoter       minimal CaMV 35S promoter: minimal 35S promoter from cauliflower mosaic virus
   2914..2932    -  misc_feature   MCS (fragment): pUC18/19 multiple cloning site
   2943..3458    +  CDS            P19_TBSVC: Experimental evidence at protein level: Swiss-Prot protein existence level 1. Acts as a suppressor of RNA-mediated gene silencing, also known as post-transcriptional gene silencing (PTGS), a mechanism of plant viral defense that limits the accumulation of viral RNAs. Binds to short interfering RNAs (siRNAs) with high affinity. Acts as a molecular caliper to specifically select siRNAs based on the length of the duplex region of the RNA (By similarity). From Tomato bushy stunt virus (strain Cherry) (TBSV).
   3531..3707    +  polyA_signal   CaMV poly(A) signal: cauliflower mosaic virus polyadenylation signal
   4210..4551    +  promoter       CaMV 35S promoter: strong constitutive promoter from cauliflower mosaic virus
   4562..4586    +  protein_bind   attB1: mutant version of attB; recombination site for the Gateway® BP reaction BP Clonase™
   4688..5527    +  CDS            WRKY24 (fragment): WRK24_ORYSI - Experimental evidence at transcript level: Swiss-Prot protein existence level 2. Transcription repressor (By similarity). Interacts specifically with the W box (5'-(T)TGAC[CT]-3'), a frequently occurring elicitor-responsive cis-acting element. Negative regulator of both gibberellic acid (GA) and abscisic acid (ABA) signaling in aleurone cells, probably by interfering with GAM1, via the specific repression of GA- and ABA-induced promoters (By similarity). From Oryza sativa subsp. indica (Rice).
   5745..5769    -  protein_bind   attB2: mutant version of attB; recombination site for the Gateway® BP reaction BP Clonase™
   5798..5887    +  CDS            3xHA: three tandem HA epitope tags
   5921..6173    +  terminator     NOS terminator: nopaline synthase terminator and poly(A) signal
   6602..6854    -  terminator     NOS terminator: nopaline synthase terminator and poly(A) signal
   6878..7306    -  CDS            nos (fragment): DHNO_AGRT7 - Protein inferred from homology: Swiss-Prot protein existence level 3. From Agrobacterium tumefaciens (strain T37).
   7322..8347    -  CDS            HygR: aminoglycoside phosphotransferase from E. coli; aph(4)-Ia; confers resistance to hygromycin
   8357..8701    -  promoter       CaMV 35S promoter: strong constitutive promoter from cauliflower mosaic virus
   8358..8404    -  promoter       minimal CaMV 35S promoter: minimal 35S promoter from cauliflower mosaic virus
   8839..8994    +  CDS            lacZα (fragment) (sequence partly withheld): LacZα fragment of β-galactosidase; lacZ fragment
   8992..9292    +  rep_origin     M13 ori (fragment) (sequence partly withheld): M13 bacteriophage origin of replication; arrow indicates direction of (+) strand synthesis
   9293..9423    +  CDS            lacI (fragment): lac repressor; lacI; The lac repressor binds to the lac operator to inhibit transcription in E. coli. This inhibition can be relieved by adding lactose or isopropyl-β-D-thiogalactopyranoside (IPTG).
   9477..9501    -  misc_feature   LB T-DNA repeat: left border repeat from nopaline C58 T-DNA
  10958..11077   -  CDS            tetR (fragment): TETR1_ECOLX - Experimental evidence at protein level: Swiss-Prot protein existence level 1. TetR is the repressor of the tetracycline resistance element; its N-terminal region forms a helix-turn-helix structure and binds DNA. Binding of tetracycline to TetR reduces the repressor affinity for the tetracycline resistance gene (tetA) promoter operator sites. From Escherichia coli.
  11097..12245   -  CDS            trfA: trans-acting replication protein that binds to and activates oriV
  12544..13338   -  CDS            KanR: aminoglycoside phosphotransferase; aphA-3; confers resistance to kanamycin
  13530..14297   +  mobile_element IS1: prokaryotic transposable element IS1
  14306..14455   -  CDS            satA (fragment): STA_BACSU - Also known as yyaR. Experimental evidence at protein level: Swiss-Prot protein existence level 1. Involved in resistance to streptothricin, a broad-spectrum antibiotic produced by streptomycetes. Detoxifies streptothricin via acetylation of the beta amino group of the first beta-lysyl moiety of streptothricin. From Bacillus subtilis (strain 168).
  14454..14648   -  CDS            satA (fragment): STA_BACSU - Also known as yyaR. Experimental evidence at protein level: Swiss-Prot protein existence level 1. Involved in resistance to streptothricin, a broad-spectrum antibiotic produced by streptomycetes. Detoxifies streptothricin via acetylation of the beta amino group of the first beta-lysyl moiety of streptothricin. From Bacillus subtilis (strain 168).
  14651..14926   -  CDS            klaC (fragment): KLAC_ECOLX - Also known as telB. Protein predicted: Swiss-Prot protein existence level 4. Belongs to the kla operon, which is associated with cryptic tellurite resistance, and IncW plasmid fertility inhibition. From Escherichia coli.
  14990..15621   -  rep_origin     oriV: incP origin of replication
>Addgene plasmid #126394 | pGWB14-LYX176 | addgene full sequence | sequence record 247591 | Addgene NGS Result
TCGGTCTTGCCTTGCTCGTCGGTGATGTACTTCACCAGCTCCGCGAAGTCGCTCTTCTTGATGGAGCGCA
TGGGGACGTGCTTGGCAATCACGCGCACCCCCCGGCCGTTTTAGCGGCTAAAAAAGTCATGGCTCTGCCC
TCGGGCGGACCACGCCCATCATGACCTTGCCAAGCTCGTCCTGCTTCTCTTCGATCTTCGCCAGCAGGGC
GAGGATCGTGGCATCACCGAACCGCGCCGTGCGCGGGTCGTCGGTGAGCCAGAGTTTCAGCAGGCCGCCC
AGGCGGCCCAGGTCGCCATTGATGCGGGCCAGCTCGCGGACGTGCTCATAGTCCACGACGCCCGTGATTT
TGTAGCCCTGGCCGACGGCCAGCAGGTAGGCCGACAGGCTCATGCCGGCCGCCGCCGCCTTTTCCTCAAT
CGCTCTTCGTTCGTCTGGAAGGCAGTACACCTTGATAGGTGGGCTGCCCTTCCTGGTTGGCTTGGTTTCA
TCAGCCATCCGCTTGCCCTCATCTGTTACGCCGGCGGTAGCCGGCCAGCCTCGCAGAGCAGGATTCCCGT
TGAGCACCGCCAGGTGCGAATAAGGGACAGTGAAGAAGGAACACCCGCTCGCGGGTGGGCCTACTTCACC
TATCCTGCCCGGCTGACGCCGTTGGATACACCAAGGAAAGTCTACACGAACCCTTTGGCAAAATCCTGTA
TATCGTGCGAAAAAGGATGGATATACCGAAAAAATCGCTATAATGACCCCGAAGCAGGGTTATGCAGCGG
AAAAGCGCCACGCTTCCCGAAGGGAGAAAGGCGGACAGGTATCCGGTAAGCGGCAGGGTCGGAACAGGAG
AGCGCACGAGGGAGCTTCCAGGGGGAAACGCCTGGTATCTTTATAGTCCTGTCGGGTTTCGCCACCTCTG
ACTTGAGCGTCGATTTTTGTGATGCTCGTCAGGGGGGCGGAGCCTATGGAAAAACGCCAGCAACGCGGCC
TTTTTACGGTTCCTGGCCTTTTGCTGGCCTTTTGCTCACATGTTCTTTCCTGCGTTATCCCCTGATTCTG
TGGATAACCGTATTACCGCCTTTGAGTGAGCTGATACCGCTCGCCGCAGCCGAACGACCGAGCGCAGCGA
GTCAGTGAGCGAGGAAGCGGAAGAGCGCCAGAAGGCCGCCAGAGAGGCCGAGCGCGGCCGTGAGGCTTGG
ACGCTAGGGCAGGGCATGAAAAAGCCCGTAGCGGGCTGCTACGGGCGTCTGACGCGGTGGAAAGGGGGAG
GGGATGTTGTCTACATGGCTCTGCTGTAGTGAGTGGGTTGCGCTCCGGCAGCGGTCCTGATCAATCGTCA
CCCTTTCTCGGTCCTTCAACGTTCCTGACAACGAGCCTCCTTTTCGCCAATCCATCGACAATCACCGCGA
GTCCCTGCTCGAACGCTGCGTCCGGACCGGCTTCGTCGAAGGCGTCTATCGCGGCCCGCAACAGCGGCGA
GAGCGGAGCCTGTTCAACGGTGCCGCCGCGCTCGCCGGCATCGCTGTCGCCGGCCTGCTCCTCAAGCACG
GCCCCAACAGTGAAGTAGCTGATTGTCATCAGCGCATTGACGGCGTCCCCGGCCGAAAAACCCGCCTCGC
AGAGGAAGCGAAGCTGCGCGTCGGCCGTTTCCATCTGCGGTGCGCCCGGTCGCGTGCCGGCATGGATGCG
CGCGCCATCGCGGTAGGCGAGCAGCGCCTGCCTGAAGCTGCGGGCATTCCCGATCAGAAATGAGCGCCAG
TCGTCGTCGGCTCTCGGCACCGAATGCGTATGATTCTCCGCCAGCATGGCTTCGGCCAGTGCGTCGAGCA
GCGCCCGCTTGTTCCTGAAGTGCCAGTAAAGCGCCGGCTGCTGAACCCCCAACCGTTCCGCCAGTTTGCG
TGTCGTCAGACCGTCTACGCCGACCTCGTTCAACAGGTCCAGGGCGGCACGGATCACTGTATTCGGCTGC
AACTTTGTCATGCTTGACACTTTATCACTGATAAACATAATATGTCCACCAACTTATCAGTGATAAAGAA
TCCGCGCGTTCAATCGGACCAGCGGAGGCTGGTCCGGAGGCCAGACGTGAAACCCAACATACCCCTGATC
GTAATTCTGAGCACTGTCGCGCTCGACGCTGTCGGCATCGGCCTGATTATGCCGGTGCTGCCGGGCCTCC
TGCGCGATCTGGTTCACTCGAACGACGTCACCGCCCACTATGGCATTCTGCTGGCGCTGTATGCGTTGGT
GCAATTTGCCTGCGCACCTGTGCTGGGCGCGCTGTCGGATCGTTTCGGGCGGCGGCCAATCTTGCTCGTC
TCGCTGGCCGGCGCCAGATCTGGGGAACCCTGTGGTTGGCATGCACATACAAATGGACGAACGGATAAAC
CTTTTCACGCCCTTTTAAATATCCGATTATTCTAATAAACGCTCTTTTCTCTTAGGTTTACCCGCCAATA
TATCCTGTCAAACACTGATAGTTTAAACGTTGCGATTAAGAATTCGAGCTCGGTACCCCCCTACTCCAAA
AATGTCAAAGATACAGTCTCAGAAGACCAAAGGGCTATTGAGACTTTTCAACAAAGGGTAATTTCGGGAA
ACCTCCTCGGATTCCATTGCCCAGCTATCTGTCACTTCATCGAAAGGACAGTAGAAAAGGAAGGTGGCTC
CTACAAATGCCATCATTGCGATAAAGGAAAGGCTATCATTCAAGATGCCTCTGCCGACAGTGGTCCCAAA
GATGGACCCCCACCCACGAGGAGCATCGTGGAAAAAGAAGACGTTCCAACCACGTCTTCAAAGCAAGTGG
ATTGATGTGACATCTCCACTGACGTAAGGGATGACGCACAATCCCACTATCCTTCGCAAGACCCTTCCTC
TATATAAGGAAGTTCATTTCATTTGGAGAGGACAGCCCAAGCTTCGACTCTAGAGGATCCCCTTAAATCG
ATATGGAACGAGCTATACAAGGAAACGACGCTAGGGAACAAGCTAACAGTGAACGTTGGGATGGAGGATC
AGGAGGTACCACTTCTCCCTTCAAACTTCCTGACGAAAGTCCGAGTTGGACTGAGTGGCGGCTACATAAC
GATGAGACGAATTCGAATCAAGATAATCCCCTTGGTTTCAAGGAAAGCTGGGGTTTCGGGAAAGTTGTAT
TTAAGAGATATCTCAGATACGACAGGACGGAAGCTTCACTGCACAGAGTCCTTGGATCTTGGACGGGAGA
TTCGGTTAACTATGCAGCATCTCGATTTTTCGGTTTCGACCAGATCGGATGTACCTATAGTATTCGGTTT
CGAGGAGTTAGTATCACCGTTTCTGGAGGGTCTCGAACTCTTCAGCATCTCTGTGAGATGGCAATTCGGT
CTAAGCAAGAACTGCTACAGCTTGCCCCAATCGAAGTGGAAAGTAATGTATCAAGAGGATGCCCTGAAGG
TACTCAAACCTTCGAAAAAGAAAGCGAGTAAGTCGAGGGCGAGCTCGAATTCGGTACGCTGAAATCACCA
GTCTCTCTCTACAAATCTATCTCTCTCTATTTTCTCCATAAATAATGTGTGAGTAGTTTCCCGATAAGGG
AAATTAGGGTTCTTATAGGGTTTCGCTCATGTGTTGAGCATATAAGAAACCCTTAGTATGTATTTGTATT
TGTAAAATACTTCTATCAATAAAATTTCTAATTCCTAAAACCAAAATCCAGTACTAAAATCCAGATCTCC
CTGCAGGTCCCCAGATTAGCCTTTTCAATTTCAGAAAGAATGCTAACCCACAGATGGTTAGAGAGGCTTA
CGCAGCAGGTCTCATCAAGACGATCTACCCGAGCAATAATCTCCAGGAAATCAAATACCTTCCCAAGAAG
GTTAAAGATGCAGTCAAAAGATTCAGGACTAACTGCATCAAGAACACAGAGAAAGATATATTTCTCAAGA
TCAGAAGTACTATTCCAGTATGGACGATTCAAGGCTTGCTTCACAAACCAAGGCAAGTAATAGAGATTGG
AGTCTCTAAAAAGGTAGTTCCCACTGAATCAAAGGCCATGGAGTCAAAGATTCAAATAGAGGACCTAACA
GAACTCGCCGTAAAGACTGGCGAACAGTTCATACAGAGTCTCTTACGACTCAATGACAAGAAGAAAATCT
TCGTCAACATGGTGGAGCACGACACACTTGTCTACTCCAAAAATATCAAAGATACAGTCTCAGAAGACCA
AAGGGCAATTGAGACTTTTCAACAAAGGGTAATATCCGGAAACCTCCTCGGATTCCATTGCCCAGCTATC
TGTCACTTTATTGTGAAGATAGTGGAAAAGGAAGGTGGCTCCTACAAATGCCATCATTGCGATAAAGGAA
AGGCCATCGTTGAAGATGCCTCTGCCGACAGTGGTCCCAAAGATGGACCCCCACCCACGAGGAGCATCGT
GGAAAAAGAAGACGTTCCAACCACGTCTTCAAAGCAAGTGGATTGATGTGATATCTCCACTGACGTAAGG
GATGACGCACAATCCCACTATCCTTCGCAAGACCCTTCCTCTATATAAGGAAGTTCATTTCATTTGGAGA
GAACACGGGGGACAAGTTTGTACAAAAAAGCAGGCTCCACCACTAGTATGGAAGACTCTCACACAAAGTC
CCACTCTCACTCTCACTCTCAGCAGCACTCTTCTTCCGAGCAACTCAGAGATGGAATCTCCACCGTAACT
GACGGCGGTATCAGCTCCGGTGCCGCCGGATCCAATGGCGCTGCTAAATACAAGCTCATGACTCCTGCTA
AGCTCCCGATCTCCAGGTCCACGTGTATCACCATCCCTCCCGGTCTCAGTCCTTCCTCCTTCCTCGAATC
TCCTGTTCTTCTCTCTAACATCAAAGCTGAGCCGTCTCCAACTACAGGTTCCTTCTCCAAGCTTCAAGCA
GTGCAAGGCTCTGGTGGAAACGCTGCATTCTTATTGACAAGAGGTTATTCCAGTGGCAATACATACAGTG
AAAGTAAATCCAGCTGCTTTGAGTTCAAATTTGCTGGTGGATCTTGTTCTACATCAGGATTAGTTGCGGA
ACATGCGATTTCTACAGGTTTGAACCAACAACAAAATGAGCCATTAAAAGAAGTTCAAGACMAAAGTCAT
CCTCAGTTGGTAGCAACTTCATCTCTAGCTAAACACGAGATGGCATCATCAAAAGAACTGAGTTTATCTG
CACCAATAAATGTTGATGATTCTTCAAAAGAAGAGAGTCTATCTGCACCTATTAGTGTTGATGCCATGAA
TATGAGAGGTCAATCTAATACAAGCATGCAAGTTTCATTTGCTGATCATAAAGATGTATCATCAGTAACT
GCTGAGAGATCATCAGATGATGGGTATAACTGGCGAAAGTATGGCCAGAAACTTGTAAAAGGAAGTGAAT
TTCCAAGGAGCTATTACAAATGTACATACCCAAACTGTGAAGTGAAAAAAATATTTGAGCGATTACCTGA
AGGACAAATAACAGAGATCGTTTATAAAGGTTCTCATGATCATCCTAAACCCCAACTGAGCCGGCAATTT
ACTCCTGGTGCTCTCATGTCCATCCAAGAAGATAAATTCTTTGTTGAGGACAAGTTCAACACCAATGCCC
AGACCGGGAAAACTGAGCCCATTAGTACTCCAGTATCACCTCAGCAAGTGGATGCTGATGGTCCTGAAGG
GGCAGTTTCACAGATGCAGGGCACTAATAATGATATGGATGAGGATGATCCATTTGTGAAAAGAAGGCCC
GGGGACCCAGCTTTCTTGTACAAAGTGGTTGATAACAGCGGGTTAATTAACATCTTTTACCCATACGATG
TTCCTGACTATGCGGGCTATCCCTATGACGTCCCGGACTATGCAGGATCCTATCCATATGACGTTCCAGA
TTACGCTGCTCAGTGCAGCGCTTAGAGCTCGAATTTCCCCGATCGTTCAAACATTTGGCAATAAAGTTTC
TTAAGATTGAATCCTGTTGCCGGTCTTGCGATGATTATCATATAATTTCTGTTGAATTACGTTAAGCATG
TAATAATTAACATGTAATGCATGACGTTATTTATGAGATGGGTTTTTATGATTAGAGTCCCGCAATTATA
CATTTAATACGCGATAGAAAACAAAATATAGCGCGCAAACTAGGATAAATTATCGCGCGCGGTGTCATCT
ATGTTACTAGATCGGGAATTAGCTTCATCAACGCAAGACATGCGCACGACCGTCTGACAGGAGAGGAATT
TCCGACGAGCACAGAAAGGACTTGCTCTTGGACGTAGGCCTATTTCTCAGGCACATGTATCAAGTGTTCG
GACGTGGGTTTTCGATGGTGTATCAGCCGCCGCCAACTGGGAGATGAGGAGGCTTTCTTGGGGGGCAGTC
AGCAGTTCATTTCACAAGACAGAGGAACTTGTAAGGAGATGCACTGATTTATCTTGGCGCAAACCAGCAG
GACGAATTAGTGGGAATAGCCCGCGAATATCTAAGTTATGCCTGTCGGCATGAGCAGAAACTTCCAATTC
GAAACAGTTTGGAGAGGTTGTTTTTGGGCATACCTTTTGTTAGTCAGCCTCTCGATTGCTCATCGTCATT
ACACAGTACCGAAGTTTGATCGATCTAGTAACATAGATGACACCGCGCGCGATAATTTATCCTAGTTTGC
GCGCTATATTTTGTTTTCTATCGCGTATTAAATGTATAATTGCGGGACTCTAATCATAAAAACCCATCTC
ATAAATAACGTCATGCATTACATGTTAATTATTACATGCTTAACGTAATTCAACAGAAATTATATGATAA
TCATCGCAAGACCGGCAACAGGATTCAATCTTAAGAAACTTTATTGCCAAATGTTTGAACGATCTGCTTC
GACGCACTCCTTCTTTACTCCACCATCTCGTCCTTATTGAAAACGTGGGTAGCACCAAAACGAATCAAGT
CGCTGGAACTGAAGTTACCAATCACGCTGGATGATTTGCCAGTTGGATTAATCTTGCCTTTCCCCGCATG
AATAATATTGATGAATGCATGCGTGAGGGGTATTTCGATTTTGGCAATAGCTGCAATTGCCGCGACATCC
TCCAACGAGCATAATTCTTCAGAAAAATAGCGATGTTCCATGTTGTCAGGGCATGCATGATGCACGTTAT
GAGGTGACGGTGCTAGGCAGTATTCCCTCAAAGTTTCATAGTCAGTATCATATTCATCATTGCATTCCTG
CAAGAGAGAATTGAGACGCAATCCACACGCTGCGGCAACCTTCCGGCGTTCGTGGTCTATTTGCTCTTGG
ACGTTGCAAACGTAAGTGTTGGATCCCGGTCGGCATCTACTCTATTCCTTTGCCCTCGGACGAGTGCTGG
GGCGTCGGTTTCCACTATCGGCGAGTACTTCTACACAGCCATCGGTCCAGACGGCCGCGCTTCTGCGGGC
GATTTGTGTACGCCCGACAGTCCCGGCTCCGGATCGGACGATTGCGTCGCATCGACCCTGCGCCCAAGCT
GCATCATCGAAATTGCCGTCAACCAAGCTCTGATAGAGTTGGTCAAGACCAATGCGGAGCATATACGCCC
GGAGCCGCGGCGATCCTGCAAGCTCCGGATGCCTCCGCTCGAAGTAGCGCGTCTGCTGCTCCATACAAGC
CAACCACGGCCTCCAGAAGAAGATGTTGGCGACCTCGTATTGGGAATCCCCGAACATCGCCTCGCTCCAG
TCAATGACCGCTGTTATGCGGCCATTGTCCGTCAGGACATTGTTGGAGCCGAAATCCGCGTGCACGAGGT
GCCGGACTTCGGGGCAGTCCTCGGCCCAAAGCATCAGCTCATCGAGAGCCTGCGCGACGGACGCACTGAC
GGTGTCGTCCATCACAGTTTGCCAGTGATACACATGGGGATCAGCAATCGCGCATATGAAATCACGCCAT
GTAGTGTATTGACCGATTCCTTGCGGTCCGAATGGGCCGAACCCGCTCGTCTGGCTAAGATCGGCCGCAG
CGATCGCATCCATGGCCTCCGCGACCGGCTGCAGAACAGCGGGCAGTTCGGTTTCAGGCAGGTCTTGCAA
CGTGACACCCTGTGCACGGCGGGAGATGCAATAGGTCAGGCTCTCGCTGAATTCCCCAATGTCAAGCACT
TCCGGAATCGGGAGCGCGGCCGATGCAAAGTGCCGATAAACATAACGATCTTTGTAGAAACCATCGGCGC
AGCTATTTACCCGCAGGACATATCCACGCCCTCCTACATCGAAGCTGAAAGCACGAGATTCTTCGCCCTC
CGAGAGCTGCATCAGGTCGGAGACGCTGTCGAACTTTTCGATCAGAAACTTCTCGACAGACGTCGCGGTG
AGTTCAGGCTTTTTCATATCGGGGTCGTCCTCTCCAAATGAAATGAACTTCCTTATATAGAGGAAGGGTC
TTGCGAAGGATAGTGGGATTGTGCGTCATCCCTTACGTCAGTGGAGATATCACATCAATCCACTTGCTTT
GAAGACGTGGTTGGAACGTCTTCTTTTTCCACGATGCTCCTCGTGGGTGGGGGTCCATCTTTGGGACCAC
TGTCGGCAGAGGCATCTTGAACGATAGCCTTTCCTTTATCGCAATGATGGCATTTGTAGGTGCCACCTTC
CTTTTCTACTGTCCTTTTGATGAAGTGACAGATAGCTGGGCAATGGAATCCGAGGAGGTTTCCCGATATT
ACCCTTTGTTGAAAAGTCTCAATAGCCCTTTGGTCTTCTGAGACTGTATCTTTGATATTCTTGGAGTAGA
CGAGAGTGTCGTGCTCCACCATGTTGACGGATCTCTAGGACGCGTCGACGCGTCGACGCGTCGACGCGTC
GACGCGTCCTAGAAGCTAATTCACTGGCCGTCGTTTTACAACGTCGTGACTGGGAAAACCCTGGCGTTAC
CCAACTTAATCGCCTTGCAGCACATCCCCCTTTCGCCAGCTGGCGTAATAGCGAAGAGGCCCGCACCGAT
CGCCCTTCCCAACAGTTGCGCAGCCTGAATG
[44 nt withheld, positions 8992-9035]
C
[141 nt withheld, positions 9037-9177]
CCTTTGACGTTGGAGTCCACGTTCTTT
[37 nt withheld, positions 9205-9241]
ACCCTATCTCGGGCTATTCTTTTGATTTATAAGGGATTTTGCCGATTTCGGAACCACCATCAAACAGGAT
TTTCGCCTGCTGGGGCAAACCAGCGTGGACCGCTTGCTGCAACTCTCTCAGGGCCAGGCGGTGAAGGGCA
ATCAGCTGTTGCCCGTCTCACTGGTGAAAAGAAAAACCACCCCAGTACATTAAAAACGTCCGCAATGTGT
TATTAAGTTGTCTAAGCGTCAATTTGTTTACACCACAATATATCCTGCCACCAGCCAGCCAACAGCTCCC
CGACCGGCAGCTCGGCACAAAATCACCACTCGATACAGGCAGCCCATCAGTCCGGGACGGCGTCAGCGGG
AGAGCCGTTGTAAGGCGGCAGACTTTGCTCATGTTACCGATGCTATTCGGAAGAACGGCAACTAAGCTGC
CGGGTTTGAAACACGGATGATCTCGCGGAGGGTAGCATGTTGATTGTAACGATGACAGAGCGTTGCTGCC
TGTGATCAAATATCATCTCCCTCGCAGAGATCCGAATTATCAGCCTTCTTATTCATTTCTCGCTTAACCG
TGACAGGCTGTCGATCTTGAGAACTATGCCGACATAATAGGAAATCGCTGGATAAAGCCGCTGAGGAAGC
TGAGTGGCGCTATTTCTTTAGAAGTGAACGTTGACGATATCAACTCCCCTATCCATTGCTCACCGAATGG
TACAGGTCGGGGACCCGAAGTTCCGACTGTCGGCCTGATGCATCCCCGGCTGATCGACCCCAGATCTGGG
GCTGAGAAAGCCCAGTAAGGAAACAACTGTAGGTTCGAGTCGCGAGATCCCCCGGAACCAAAGGAAGTAG
GTTAAACCCGCTCCGATCAGGCCGAGCCACGCCAGGCCGAGAACATTGGTTCCTGTAGGCATCGGGATTG
GCGGATCAAACACTAAAGCTACTGGAACGAGCAGAAGTCCTCCGGCCGCCAGTTGCCAGGCGGTAAAGGT
GAGCAGAGGCACGGGAGGTTGCCACTTGCGGGTCAGCACGGTTCCGAACGCCATGGAAACCGCCCCCGCC
AGGCCCGCTGCGACGCCGACAGGATCTAGCGCTGCGTTTGGTGTCAACACCAACAGCGCCACGCCCGCAG
TTCCGCAAATAGCCCCCAGGACCGCCATCAATCGTATCGGGCTACCTAGCAGAGCGGCAGAGATGAACAC
GACCATCAGCGGCTGCACAGCGCCTACCGTCGCCGCGACCCCGCCCGGCAGGCGGTAGACCGAAATAAAC
AACAAGCTCCAGAATAGCGAAATATTAAGTGCGCCGAGGATGAAGATGCGCATCCACCAGATTCCCGTTG
GAATCTGTCGGACGATCATCACGAGCAATAAACCCGCCGGCAACGCCCGCAGCAGCATACCGGCGACCCC
TCGGCCTCGCTGTTCGGGCTCCACGAAAACGCCGGACAGATGCGCCTTGTGAGCGTCCTTGGGGCCGTCC
TCCTGTTTGAAGACCGACAGCCCAATGATCTCGCCGTCGATGTAGGCGCCGAATGCCACGGCATCTCGCA
ACCGTTCAGCGAACGCCTCCATGGGCTTTTTCTCCTCGTGCTCGTAAACGGACCCGAACATCTCTGGAGC
TTTCTTCAGGGCCGACAATCGGATCTCGCGGAAATCCTGCACGTCGGCCGCTCCAAGCCGTCGAATCTGA
GCCTTAATCACAATTGTCAATTTTAATCCTCTGTTTATCGGCAGTTCGTAGAGCGCGCCGTGCGTCCCGA
GCGATACTGAGCGAAGCAAGTGCGTCGAGCAGTGCCCGCTTGTTCCTGAAATGCCAGTAAAGCGCTGGCT
GCTGAACCCCCAGCCGGAACTGACCCCACAAGGCCCTAGCGTTTGCAATGCACCAGGTCATCATTGACCC
AGGCGTGTTCCACCAGGCCGCTGCCTCGCAACTCTTCGCAGGCTTCGCCGACCTGCTCGCGCCACTTCTT
CACGCGGGTGGAATCCGATCCGCACATGAGGCGGAAGGTTTCCAGCTTGAGCGGGTACGGCTCCCGGTGC
GAGCTGAAATAGTCGAACATCCGTCGGGCCGTCGGCGACAGCTTGCGGTACTTCTCCCATATGAATTTCG
TGTAGTGGTCGCCAGCAAACAGCACGACGATTTCCTCGTCGATCAGGACCTGGCAACGGGACGTTTTCTT
GCCACGGTCCAGGACGCGGAAGCGGTGCAGCAGCGACACCGATTCCAGGTGCCCAACGCGGTCGGACGTG
AAGCCCATCGCCGTCGCCTGTAGGCGCGACAGGCATTCCTCGGCCTTCGTGTAATACCGGCCATTGATCG
ACCAGCCCAGGTCCTGGCAAAGCTCGTAGAACGTGAAGGTGATCGGCTCGCCGATAGGGGTGCGCTTCGC
GTACTCCAACACCTGCTGCCACACCAGTTCGTCATCGTCGGCCCGCAGCTCGACGCCGGTGTAGGTGATC
TTCACGTCCTTGTTGACGTGGAAAATGACCTTGTTTTGCAGCGCCTCGCGCGGGATTTTCTTGTTGCGCG
TGGTGAACAGGGCAGAGCGGGCCGTGTCGTTTGGCATCGCTCGCATCGTGTCCGGCCACGGCGCAATATC
GAACAAGGAAAGCTGCATTTCCTTGATCTGCTGCTTCGTGTGTTTCAGCAACGCGGCCTGCTTGGCCTCG
CTGACCTGTTTTGCCAGGTCCTCGCCGGCGGTTTTTCGCTTCTTGGTCGTCATAGTTCCTCGCGTGTCGA
TGGTCATCGACTTCGCCAAACCTGCCGCCTCCTGTTCGAGACGACGCGAACGCTCCACGGCGGCCGATGG
CGCGGGCAGGGCAGGGGGAGCCAGTTGCACGCTGTCGCGCTCGATCTTGGCCGTAGCTTGCTGGACCATC
GAGCCGACGGACTGGAAGGTTTCGCGGGGCGCACGCATGACGGTGCGGCTTGCGATGGTTTCGGCATCCT
CGGCGGAAAACCCCGCGTCGATCAGTTCTTGCCTGTATGCCTTCCGGTCAAACGTCCGATTCATTCACCC
TCCTTGCGGGATTGCCCCGACTCACGCCGGGGCAATGTGCCCTTATTCCTGATTTGACCCGCCTGGTGCC
TTGGTGTCCAGATAATCCACCTTATCGGCAATGAAGTCGGTCCCGTAGACCGTCTGGCCGTCCTTCTCGT
ACTTGGTATTCCGAATCTTGCCCTGCACGAATACCAGCGACCCCTTGCCCAAATACTTGCCGTGGGCCTC
GGCCTGAGAGCCAAAACACTTGATGCGGAAGAAGTCGGTGCGCTCCTGCTTGTCGCCGGCATCGTTGCGC
CACATCTAGGTACTAAAACAATTCATCCAGTAAAATATAATATTTTATTTTCTCCCAATCAGGCTTGATC
CCCAGTAAGTCAAAAAATAGCTCGACATACTGTTCTTCCCCGATATCCTCCCTGATCGACCGGACGCAGA
AGGCAATGTCATACCACTTGTCCGCCCTGCCGCTTCTCCCAAGATCAATAAAGCCACTTACTTTGCCATC
TTTCACAAAGATGTTGCTGTCTCCCAGGTCGCCGTGGGAAAAGACAAGTTCCTCTTCGGGCTTTTCCGTC
TTTAAAAAATCATACAGCTCGCGCGGATCTTTAAATGGAGTGTCTTCTTCCCAGTTTTCGCAATCCACAT
CGGCCAGATCGTTATTCAGTAAGTAATCCAATTCGGCTAAGCGGCTGTCTAAGCTATTCGTATAGGGACA
ATCCGATATGTCGATGGAGTGAAAGAGCCTGATGCACTCCGCATACAGCTCGATAATCTTTTCAGGGCTT
TGTTCATCTTCATACTCTTCCGAGCAAAGGACGCCATCGGCCTCACTCATGAGCAGATTGCTCCAGCCAT
CATGCCGTTCAAAGTGCAGGACCTTTGGAACAGGCAGCTTTCCTTCCAGCCATAGCATCATGTCCTTTTC
CCGTTCCACATCATAGGTGGTCCCTTTATACCGGCTGTCCGTCATTTTTAAATATAGGTTTTCATTTTCT
CCCACCAGCTTATATACCTTAGCAGGAGACATTCCTTCCGTATCTTTTACGCAGCGGTATTTTTCGATCA
GTTTTTTCAATTCCGGTGATATTCTCATTTTAGCCATTTATTATTTCCTTCCTCTTTTCTACAGTATTTA
AAGATACCCCAAGAAGCTAATTATAACAAGACGAACTCCAATTCACTGTTCCTTGCATTCTAAAACCTTA
AATACCAGAAAACAGCTTTTTCAAAGTTGTTTTCAAAGTTGGCGTATAACATAGTATCGACGGAGCCGAT
TTTGAAACCACAATTATGGGTGATGCTGCCAACTTACTGATTTAGTGTATGATGGTGTTTTTGAGGTGCT
CCAGTGGCTTCTGTTTCTATCAGCTGTCCCTCCTGTTCAGCTACTGACGGGGTGGTGCGTAACGGCAAAA
GCACCGCCGGACATCAGCGCTATCTCTGCTCTCACTGCCGTAAAACATGGCAACTGCAGTTCACTTACAC
CGCTTCTCAACCCGGTACGCACCAGAAAATCATTGATATGGCCATGAATGGCGTTGGATGCCGGGCAACA
GCCCGCATTATGGGCGTTGGCCTCAACACGATTTTACGTCACTTAAAAAACTCAGGCCGCAGTCGGTAAC
CTCGCGCATACAGCCGGGCAGTGACGTCATCGTCTGCGCGGAAATGGACGAACAGTGGGGCTATGTCGGG
GCTAAATCGCGCCAGCGCTGGCTGTTTTACGCGTATGACAGTCTCCGGAAGACGGTTGTTGCGCACGTAT
TCGGTGAACGCACTATGGCGACGCTGGGGCGTCTTATGAGCCTGCTGTCACCCTTTGACGTGGTGATATG
GATGACGGATGGCTGGCCGCTGTATGAATCCCGCCTGAAGGGAAAGCTGCACGTAATCAGCAAGCGATAT
ACGCAGCGAATTGAGCGGCATAACCTGAATCTGAGGCAGCACCTGGCACGGCTGGGACGGAAGTCGCTGT
CGTTCTCAAAATCGGTGGAGCTGCATGACAAAGTCATCGGGCATTATCTGAACATAAAACACTATCAATA
AGTTGGAGTCATTACCCAATTATGATAGAATTTACAAGCTATAAGGTTATTGTCCTGGGTTTCAAGCATT
AGTCCATGCAAGTTTTTATGCTTTGCCCATTCTATAGATATATTGATAAGCGCGCTGCCTATGCCTTGCC
CCCTGAAATCCTTACATACGGCGATATCTTCTATATAAAAGATATATTATCTTATCAGTATTGTCAATAT
ATTCAAGGCAATCTGCCTCCTCATCCTCTTCATCCTCTTCGTCTTGGTAGCTTTTTAAATATGGCGCTTC
ATAGAGTAATTCTGTAAAGGTCCAATTCTCGTTTTCATACCTCGGTATAATCTTACCTATCACCTCAAAT
GGTTCGCTGGGTTTATCGCACCCCCGAACACGAGCACGGCACCCGCGACCACTATGCCAAGAATGCCCAA
GGTAAAAATTGCCGGCCCCGCCATGAAGTCCGTGAATGCCCCGACGGCCGAAGTGAAGGGCAGGCCGCCA
CCCAGGCCGCCGCCCTCACTGCCCGGCACCTGGTCGCTGAATGTCGATGCCAGCACCTGCGGCACGTCAA
TGCTTCCGGGCGTCGCGCTCGGGCTGATCGCCCATCCCGTTACTGCCCCGATCCCGGCAATGGCAAGGAC
TGCCAGCGCTGCCATTTTTGGGGTGAGGCCGTTCGCGGCCGAGGGGCGCAGCCCCTGGGGGGATGGGAGG
CCCGCGTTAGCGGGCCGGGAGGGTTCGAGAAGGGGGGGCACCCCCCTTCGGCGTGCGCGGTCACGCGCAC
AGGGCGCAGCCCTGGTTAAAAACAAGGTTTATAAATATTGGTTTAAAAGCAGGTTAAAAGACAGGTTAGC
GGTGGCCGAAAAACGGGCGGAAACCCTTGCAAATGCTGGATTTTCTGCCTGTGGACAGCCCCTCAAATGT
CAATAGGTGCGCCCCTCATCTGTCAGCACTCTGCCCCTCAAGTGTCAAGGATCGCGCCCCTCATCTGTCA
GTAGTCGCGCCCCTCAAGTGTCAATACCGCAGGGCACTTATCCCCAGGCTTGTCCACATCATCTGTGGGA
AACTCGCGTAAAATCAGGCGTTTTCGCCGATTTGCGAGGCTGGCCAGCTCCACGTCGCCGGCCGAAATCG
AGCCTGCCCCTCATCTGTCAACGCCGCGCCGGGTGAGTCGGCCCCTCAAGTGTCAACGTCCGCCCCTCAT
CTGTCAGTGAGGGCCAAGTTTTCCGCGAGGTATCCACAACGCCGGCGGCCGCGGTGTCTCGCACACGGCT
TCGACGGCGTTTCTGGCGCGTTTGCAGGGCCATAGACGGCCGCCAGCCCAGCGGCGAGGGCAACCAGCCC
GGTGAGCGTCGGAAAGGCGC
